Addgene plasmid #66833: Myc-E-Syt1
Purpose: Mammalian Expression, Bacterial Expression
Depositing lab: Pietro De Camilli. Depositing organization: Yale University. Publication: PI(4,5)P(2)-dependent and Ca(2+)-regulated ER-PM interactions mediated by the extended synaptotagmins. Giordano F, Saheki Y, Idevall-Hagren O, Colombo SF, Pirruccello M, Milosevic I, Gracheva EO, Bagriantsev SN, Borgese N, De Camilli P. Cell. 2013 Jun 20;153(7):1494-509. doi: 10.1016/j.cell.2013.05.026. PubMed 23791178.
Backbone
  Vector backbone: pEGFP-C1
  Backbone manufacturer: Clontech
  Modifications to backbone: Myc epitope was synthesized in the pIDTSMART-Kan vector (Integrated DNA Technologies). Vector was digested with NheI and BamHI and the fragment was ligated into pEGFP-C1 to replace the EGFP with a Myc tag.
  Vector type: Mammalian Expression
Growth in bacteria
  Bacterial resistance: Kanamycin, 50 μg/mL
  Growth temperature: 37°C
  Growth strain: DH5alpha
  Copy number: Unknown
Gene/Insert
  Gene/Insert name: E-Syt1
  Species: H. sapiens (human)
  GenBank ID: BC004998.1
  Entrez Gene: ESYT1 (a.k.a. FAM62A, MBC2)
  Tag / fusion protein: Myc (N terminal on backbone)
  Cloning method: Restriction Enzyme; 5′ cloning site SalI (unknown if destroyed); 3′ cloning site SacII (unknown if destroyed)
  Sequencing primers: 5′ ACCGGTCGACatggagcgatctccaggaga; 3′ ACCGCCGCGGctaggagctgcccttgtcct
Terms and licenses: Academic/Nonprofit Terms; Industry Terms: Not Available to Industry
How to cite: Myc-E-Syt1 was a gift from Pietro De Camilli (Addgene plasmid # 66833 ; http://n2t.net/addgene:66833 ; RRID:Addgene_66833)
