[The description below was written by a language model from this plasmid's Addgene catalogue record and pLannotate feature annotations shown in this document.]
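Description:
Myc-E-Syt1 is a 7,355 bp mammalian expression plasmid built on the Clontech pEGFP-C1 backbone, in which the EGFP coding region was replaced with a synthesized Myc epitope so that inserts cloned into the downstream polylinker receive an N-terminal Myc tag instead of a fluorescent protein. The insert is the full-length human ESYT1 (extended synaptotagmin 1, also known as FAM62A or MBC2) coding sequence, cloned between SalI and SacII. Its transcription is driven by the human cytomegalovirus immediate early enhancer and promoter and terminated by the SV40 polyadenylation signal. The Myc tag itself is not called as a separate feature in the annotation, but a remnant of the cloning site lies immediately upstream of the ESYT1 open reading frame, consistent with the described design.

The plasmid is propagated in E. coli through a high-copy ColE1/pUC-type origin and selected with kanamycin. The single NeoR/KanR gene (Tn5 aminoglycoside phosphotransferase) sits behind tandem bacterial (bla) and SV40 early promoters and is followed by the HSV TK polyadenylation signal, so the same marker can also give G418 resistance in mammalian cells. An f1 origin is present for single-stranded DNA production. Short annotated fragments of SV40 large T antigen, ble and the bGH poly(A) signal appear to be backbone remnants or partial matches rather than functional elements.

E-Syt1 is an endoplasmic reticulum protein that binds calcium through its C2 domains and moves to ER–plasma membrane contact sites when cytosolic calcium rises, helping to tether the two membranes. This construct expresses an epitope-tagged form suited to immunofluorescence, immunoblotting or immunoprecipitation in transfected cells, particularly alongside fluorescently tagged partners in studies of ER–plasma membrane contacts.
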