Features (pLannotate 1.2.2; 15 found; start..end, strand, type, name):
     68..371     +  enhancer       CMV enhancer: human cytomegalovirus immediate early enhancer
    372..575     +  promoter       CMV promoter: human cytomegalovirus (CMV) immediate early promoter
    650..694     +  misc_feature   MCS (fragment): multiple cloning site
    695..4006    +  CDS            ESYT1: ESYT1_HUMAN - Also known as FAM62A, KIAA0747, MBC2. Experimental evidence at protein level: Swiss-Prot protein existence level 1. Binds glycerophospholipids in a barrel-like domain and may play a role in cellular lipid transport (By similarity). Binds calcium (via the C2 domains) and translocates to sites of contact between the endoplasmic reticulum and the cell membrane in response to increased cytosolic calcium levels. Helps tether the endoplasmic reticulum to the cell membrane and promotes the formation of appositions between the endoplasmic reticulum and the cell membrane. From Homo sapien
   4010..4031    +  misc_feature   MCS (fragment): multiple cloning site
   4043..4127    +  CDS            large T antigen (fragment): large T antigen from SV40 (simian virus 40)
   4150..4271    +  polyA_signal   SV40 poly(A) signal: SV40 polyadenylation signal
   4305..4733    -  rep_origin     f1 ori (sequence partly withheld): f1 bacteriophage origin of replication; arrow indicates direction of (+) strand synthesis
   4760..4864    +  promoter       AmpR promoter: bla
   4866..5223    +  promoter       SV40 promoter: SV40 enhancer and early promoter
   5258..6052    +  CDS            NeoR/KanR: aminoglycoside phosphotransferase from Tn5; aph(3')-II (or nptII); confers resistance to neomycin, kanamycin, and G418 (Geneticin®)
   6073..6225    +  CDS            ble (fragment): BLE_KLEPN - Experimental evidence at protein level: Swiss-Prot protein existence level 1. Binding protein with a strong affinity to the bleomycin family of antibiotics. Binds to CL990; an antimitotic-antibiotic compound. From Klebsiella pneumoniae.
   6284..6331    +  polyA_signal   HSV TK poly(A) signal: herpes simplex virus thymidine kinase polyadenylation signal (Cole and Stacy, 1985)
   6422..6438    -  polyA_signal   bGH poly(A) signal (fragment): bovine growth hormone polyadenylation signal
   6660..7248    +  rep_origin     ori: high-copy-number ColE1/pMB1/pBR322/pUC origin of replication
>Addgene plasmid #66833 | Myc-E-Syt1 | addgene full sequence | sequence record 122784 | Addgene NGS results
CATGCATTAGTTATTAATAGTAATCAATTACGGGGTCATTAGTTCATAGCCCATATATGGAGTTCCGCGT
TACATAACTTACGGTAAATGGCCCGCCTGGCTGACCGCCCAACGACCCCCGCCCATTGACGTCAATAATG
ACGTATGTTCCCATAGTAACGCCAATAGGGACTTTCCATTGACGTCAATGGGTGGAGTATTTACGGTAAA
CTGCCCACTTGGCAGTACATCAAGTGTATCATATGCCAAGTACGCCCCCTATTGACGTCAATGACGGTAA
ATGGCCCGCCTGGCATTATGCCCAGTACATGACCTTATGGGACTTTCCTACTTGGCAGTACATCTACGTA
TTAGTCATCGCTATTACCATGGTGATGCGGTTTTGGCAGTACATCAATGGGCGTGGATAGCGGTTTGACT
CACGGGGATTTCCAAGTCTCCACCCCATTGACGTCAATGGGAGTTTGTTTTGGCACCAAAATCAACGGGA
CTTTCCAAAATGTCGTAACAACTCCGCCCCATTGACGCAAATGGGCGGTAGGCGTGTACGGTGGGAGGTC
TATATAAGCAGAGCTGGTTTAGTGAACCGTCAGATCCGCTAGCGCTACCGGTCGCCACCATGCAGAAGCT
GATCTCAGAGGAGGACCTGTCCGGACTCAGATCTCGAGCTCAAGCTTCGAATTCTGCAGTCGACATGGAG
CGATCTCCAGGAGAGGGCCCCAGCCCCAGCCCCATGGACCAGCCCTCTGCTCCCTCCGACCCCACTGACC
AGCCCCCCGCTGCTCACGCAAAGCCAGACCCAGGTTCTGGGGGCCAACCTGCTGGCCCTGGCGCGGCGGG
TGAGGCCCTGGCGGTGCTGACTTCATTCGGGAGGCGGTTGCTGGTGCTGATACCTGTGTATTTGGCCGGG
GCAGTGGGACTCAGCGTGGGTTTCGTGCTCTTCGGCCTCGCCCTCTACCTGGGCTGGCGCCGGGTCCGCG
ACGAGAAAGAACGGAGCCTTCGAGCAGCGAGGCAGCTACTGGACGACGAGGAGCAGCTCACTGCGAAAAC
TCTCTATATGAGTCATCGAGAGCTACCTGCCTGGGTCAGCTTCCCAGACGTGGAAAAGGCTGAATGGCTC
AATAAGATTGTGGCCCAGGTCTGGCCCTTCCTGGGCCAGTATATGGAGAAGCTTCTGGCTGAAACTGTGG
CTCCGGCTGTTAGGGGATCTAACCCCCATCTGCAAACATTTACATTTACACGAGTGGAACTGGGTGAAAA
GCCATTGCGCATCATTGGAGTCAAGGTTCACCCAGGTCAGAGAAAAGAGCAGATCCTGCTGGACTTGAAC
ATCAGCTATGTAGGTGATGTGCAGATTGATGTGGAAGTGAAGAAATATTTTTGCAAAGCAGGAGTCAAGG
GCATGCAGCTACATGGCGTTTTGCGGGTGATACTGGAGCCACTCATTGGGGACCTTCCCTTCGTGGGGGC
TGTGTCAATGTTCTTCATCCGACGCCCGACCCTAGACATCAACTGGACAGGGATGACCAACCTGCTGGAT
ATCCCAGGACTTAGCTCACTCTCTGACACCATGATCATGGACTCCATTGCTGCCTTCCTCGTGTTGCCCA
ACCGATTACTGGTGCCCCTTGTGCCTGACCTTCAAGATGTGGCTCAGTTGCGTTCCCCTCTGCCCAGGGG
CATTATTCGAATTCACCTGCTGGCTGCTCGAGGGCTGAGTTCCAAGGACAAATATGTGAAGGGCCTGATT
GAGGGCAAGTCAGACCCATATGCACTTGTGCGTTTGGGTACCCAGACATTCTGCAGTCGTGTCATTGATG
AAGAACTCAACCCACAGTGGGGAGAGACTTATGAGGTGATGGTACACGAGGTCCCAGGGCAGGAGATTGA
AGTGGAGGTGTTCGACAAGGATCCAGATAAAGATGACTTTCTGGGCAGAATGAAGCTGGATGTAGGGAAG
GTGTTACAGGCTAGCGTTCTGGATGATTGGTTCCCTCTACAAGGTGGGCAAGGCCAAGTTCACTTGAGGC
TAGAATGGCTGTCACTTTTGTCAGATGCAGAGAAACTGGAGCAGGTTCTACAGTGGAATTGGGGAGTCTC
CTCTCGACCAGATCCCCCGTCAGCTGCCATCTTAGTTGTCTACCTGGATCGGGCCCAGGATCTTCCTCTG
AAGAAGGGGAACAAGGAACCCAACCCTATGGTACAACTGTCAATTCAGGATGTGACTCAGGAGAGCAAGG
CTGTCTACAGTACCAACTGCCCAGTGTGGGAGGAAGCGTTCCGGTTCTTCCTACAAGACCCTCAAAGCCA
GGAGCTCGATGTGCAAGTGAAGGATGATTCCAGGGCCCTGACTTTAGGAGCACTGACGCTGCCTCTGGCC
CGCCTGCTGACTGCCCCAGAACTCATCCTGGACCAGTGGTTCCAGCTCAGCAGCTCTGGTCCAAACTCCA
GACTCTATATGAAACTAGTCATGAGGATCCTGTACTTGGATTCATCAGAAATATGCTTCCCCACGGTGCC
TGGTTGTCCTGGTGCTTGGGACGTGGACAGTGAGAATCCCCAGAGAGGCAGCAGTGTGGATGCCCCACCT
CGACCCTGTCACACGACTCCTGATAGCCAGTTTGGGACTGAGCATGTGCTTCGGATCCATGTATTAGAGG
CCCAGGACCTGATTGCCAAAGACCGTTTCTTGGGGGGACTGGTGAAGGGCAAGTCAGACCCCTATGTCAA
ACTAAAGTTGGCAGGACGAAGCTTCCGGAGCCATGTTGTTCGGGAAGATCTCAATCCCCGCTGGAATGAG
GTTTTTGAGGTGATCGTCACATCAGTTCCAGGCCAAGAGCTAGAGGTTGAAGTCTTTGACAAGGACTTGG
ACAAGGATGATTTTCTGGGCAGGTGTAAAGTGCGTCTCACCACAGTCTTAAACAGTGGCTTCCTTGATGA
GTGGCTGACCCTGGAGGATGTCCCATCTGGCCGCCTGCACTTGCGCCTGGAGCGTCTCACCCCCCGTCCC
ACTGCTGCTGAGTTAGAGGAGGTGCTGCAGGTGAATAGTTTGATCCAGACTCAGAAGAGTGCGGAGCTGG
CTGCGGCCCTGCTATCCATCTATATGGAGCGGGCAGAGGACCTCCCGCTGCGAAAAGGCACCAAGCACCT
CAGCCCTTATGCTACTCTCACTGTGGGAGATAGTTCTCATAAAACCAAGACTATTTCGCAAACTTCAGCC
CCTGTCTGGGATGAGAGTGCCTCCTTTCTCATCAGGAAACCACACACTGAGAGCCTAGAGTTGCAGGTTC
GGGGTGAGGGCACTGGCGTGCTGGGCTCATTATCCCTGCCCCTCTCAGAGCTCCTCGTGGCTGACCAGCT
CTGCTTGGACCGCTGGTTTACACTCAGCAGTGGTCAGGGGCAGGTGCTACTGAGAGCACAGCTAGGGATC
CTGGTGTCCCAGCACTCGGGAGTGGAAGCTCATAGCCACAGCTACAGCCACAGCTCCTCATCGCTGAGTG
AAGAACCAGAGCTCTCGGGGGGACCCCCTCACATCACCTCCTCAGCCCCAGAGCTCCGGCAGCGCCTAAC
ACATGTTGACAGTCCCCTTGAGGCTCCAGCCGGGCCTCTGGGCCAGGTGAAACTGACTCTGTGGTACTAC
AGTGAAGAACGAAAGCTGGTCAGCATTGTTCATGGTTGCCGGTCCCTTCGACAGAATGGACGTGATCCTC
CTGATCCCTATGTGTCACTGTTGCTACTGCCAGACAAGAACCGAGGCACCAAGAGGAGGACCTCACAGAA
GAAGAGGACCCTGAGTCCTGAATTTAATGAACGGTTTGAGTGGGAACTCCCCCTGGATGAGGCCCAGAGA
CGAAAGCTGGATGTCTCTGTCAAGTCTAATTCCTCCTTCATGTCAAGAGAGCGTGAGCTGCTGGGGAAGG
TGCAGCTGGACCTAGCTGAGACAGACCTTTCCCAGGGTGTAGCCCGGTGGTATGACCTGATGGACAACAA
GGACAAGGGCAGCTCCTAGCCGCGGGCCCGGGATCCACCGGATCTAGATAACTGATCATAATCAGCCATA
CCACATTTGTAGAGGTTTTACTTGCTTTAAAAAACCTCCCACACCTCCCCCTGAACCTGAAACATAAAAT
GAATGCAATTGTTGTTGTTAACTTGTTTATTGCAGCTTATAATGGTTACAAATAAAGCAATAGCATCACA
AATTTCACAAATAAAGCATTTTTTTCACTGCATTCTAGTTGTGGTTTGTCCAAACTCATCAATGTATCTT
AACGCGTAAATTGTAAGCGTTAATATTTTGTTAAAATTCGCGTTAAATTTTTGTTAAATCAGCTCATTTT
TTAACCAATAGGCCGAAATCGGCAAAATCCCTTATAAATCAAAAGAATAGACCGAGATAGGGT
[37 nt withheld, positions 4404-4440]
AAAGAACGTGGACTCCAACGTCAAAGG
[49 nt withheld, positions 4468-4516]
T
[91 nt withheld, positions 4518-4608]
G
[124 nt withheld, positions 4610-4733]
CAGGTGGCACTTTTCGGGGAAATGTGCGCGGAACCCCTATTTGTTTATTTTTCTAAATACATTCAAATAT
GTATCCGCTCATGAGACAATAACCCTGATAAATGCTTCAATAATATTGAAAAAGGAAGAGTCCTGAGGCG
GAAAGAACCAGCTGTGGAATGTGTGTCAGTTAGGGTGTGGAAAGTCCCCAGGCTCCCCAGCAGGCAGAAG
TATGCAAAGCATGCATCTCAATTAGTCAGCAACCAGGTGTGGAAAGTCCCCAGGCTCCCCAGCAGGCAGA
AGTATGCAAAGCATGCATCTCAATTAGTCAGCAACCATAGTCCCGCCCCTAACTCCGCCCATCCCGCCCC
TAACTCCGCCCAGTTCCGCCCATTCTCCGCCCCATGGCTGACTAATTTTTTTTATTTATGCAGAGGCCGA
GGCCGCCTCGGCCTCTGAGCTATTCCAGAAGTAGTGAGGAGGCTTTTTTGGAGGCCTAGGCTTTTGCAAA
GATCGATCAAGAGACAGGATGAGGATCGTTTCGCATGATTGAACAAGATGGATTGCACGCAGGTTCTCCG
GCCGCTTGGGTGGAGAGGCTATTCGGCTATGACTGGGCACAACAGACAATCGGCTGCTCTGATGCCGCCG
TGTTCCGGCTGTCAGCGCAGGGGCGCCCGGTTCTTTTTGTCAAGACCGACCTGTCCGGTGCCCTGAATGA
ACTGCAAGACGAGGCAGCGCGGCTATCGTGGCTGGCCACGACGGGCGTTCCTTGCGCAGCTGTGCTCGAC
GTTGTCACTGAAGCGGGAAGGGACTGGCTGCTATTGGGCGAAGTGCCGGGGCAGGATCTCCTGTCATCTC
ACCTTGCTCCTGCCGAGAAAGTATCCATCATGGCTGATGCAATGCGGCGGCTGCATACGCTTGATCCGGC
TACCTGCCCATTCGACCACCAAGCGAAACATCGCATCGAGCGAGCACGTACTCGGATGGAAGCCGGTCTT
GTCGATCAGGATGATCTGGACGAAGAGCATCAGGGGCTCGCGCCAGCCGAACTGTTCGCCAGGCTCAAGG
CGAGCATGCCCGACGGCGAGGATCTCGTCGTGACCCATGGCGATGCCTGCTTGCCGAATATCATGGTGGA
AAATGGCCGCTTTTCTGGATTCATCGACTGTGGCCGGCTGGGTGTGGCGGACCGCTATCAGGACATAGCG
TTGGCTACCCGTGATATTGCTGAAGAGCTTGGCGGCGAATGGGCTGACCGCTTCCTCGTGCTTTACGGTA
TCGCCGCTCCCGATTCGCAGCGCATCGCCTTCTATCGCCTTCTTGACGAGTTCTTCTGAGCGGGACTCTG
GGGTTCGAAATGACCGACCAAGCGACGCCCAACCTGCCATCACGAGATTTCGATTCCACCGCCGCCTTCT
ATGAAAGGTTGGGCTTCGGAATCGTTTTCCGGGACGCCGGCTGGATGATCCTCCAGCGCGGGGATCTCAT
GCTGGAGTTCTTCGCCCACCCTAGGGGGAGGCTAACTGAAACACGGAAGGAGACAATACCGGAAGGAACC
CGCGCTATGACGGCAATAAAAAGACAGAATAAAACGCACGGTGTTGGGTCGTTTGTTCATAAACGCGGGG
TTCGGTCCCAGGGCTGGCACTCTGTCGATACCCCACCGAGACCCCATTGGGGCCAATACGCCCGCGTTTC
TTCCTTTTCCCCACCCCACCCCCCAAGTTCGGGTGAAGGCCCAGGGCTCGCAGCCAACGTCGGGGCGGCA
GGCCCTGCCATAGCCTCAGGTTACTCATATATACTTTAGATTGATTTAAAACTTCATTTTTAATTTAAAA
GGATCTAGGTGAAGATCCTTTTTGATAATCTCATGACCAAAATCCCTTAACGTGAGTTTTCGTTCCACTG
AGCGTCAGACCCCGTAGAAAAGATCAAAGGATCTTCTTGAGATCCTTTTTTTCTGCGCGTAATCTGCTGC
TTGCAAACAAAAAAACCACCGCTACCAGCGGTGGTTTGTTTGCCGGATCAAGAGCTACCAACTCTTTTTC
CGAAGGTAACTGGCTTCAGCAGAGCGCAGATACCAAATACTGTTCTTCTAGTGTAGCCGTAGTTAGGCCA
CCACTTCAAGAACTCTGTAGCACCGCCTACATACCTCGCTCTGCTAATCCTGTTACCAGTGGCTGCTGCC
AGTGGCGATAAGTCGTGTCTTACCGGGTTGGACTCAAGACGATAGTTACCGGATAAGGCGCAGCGGTCGG
GCTGAACGGGGGGTTCGTGCACACAGCCCAGCTTGGAGCGAACGACCTACACCGAACTGAGATACCTACA
GCGTGAGCTATGAGAAAGCGCCACGCTTCCCGAAGGGAGAAAGGCGGACAGGTATCCGGTAAGCGGCAGG
GTCGGAACAGGAGAGCGCACGAGGGAGCTTCCAGGGGGAAACGCCTGGTATCTTTATAGTCCTGTCGGGT
TTCGCCACCTCTGACTTGAGCGTCGATTTTTGTGATGCTCGTCAGGGGGGCGGAGCCTATGGAAAAACGC
CAGCAACGCGGCCTTTTTACGGTTCCTGGCCTTTTGCTGGCCTTTTGCTCACATGTTCTTTCCTGCGTTA
TCCCCTGATTCTGTGGATAACCGTATTACCGC
