>Addgene plasmid #66833 | Myc-E-Syt1 | depositor partial sequence | sequence record 114441 | Insert
GTCGACATGGAGCGATCTCCAGGAGAGGGCCCCAGCCCCAGCCCCATGGACCAGCCCTCTGCTCCCTCCG
ACCCCACTGACCAGCCCCCCGCTGCTCACGCAAAGCCAGACCCAGGTTCTGGGGGCCAACCTGCTGGCCC
TGGCGCGGCGGGTGAGGCCCTGGCGGTGCTGACTTCATTCGGGAGGCGGTTGCTGGTGCTGATACCTGTG
TATTTGGCCGGGGCAGTGGGACTCAGCGTGGGTTTCGTGCTCTTCGGCCTCGCCCTCTACCTGGGCTGGC
GCCGGGTCCGCGACGAGAAAGAACGGAGCCTTCGAGCAGCGAGGCAGCTACTGGACGACGAGGAGCAGCT
CACTGCGAAAACTCTCTATATGAGTCATCGAGAGCTACCTGCCTGGGTCAGCTTCCCAGACGTGGAAAAG
GCTGAATGGCTCAATAAGATTGTGGCCCAGGTCTGGCCCTTCCTGGGCCAGTATATGGAGAAGCTTCTGG
CTGAAACTGTGGCTCCGGCTGTTAGGGGATCTAACCCCCATCTGCAAACATTTACATTTACACGAGTGGA
ACTGGGTGAAAAGCCATTGCGCATCATTGGAGTCAAGGTTCACCCAGGTCAGAGAAAAGAGCAGATCCTG
CTGGACTTGAACATCAGCTATGTAGGTGATGTGCAGATTGATGTGGAAGTGAAGAAATATTTTTGCAAAG
CAGGAGTCAAGGGCATGCAGCTACATGGCGTTTTGCGGGTGATACTGGAGCCACTCATTGGGGACCTTCC
CTTCGTGGGGGCTGTGTCAATGTTCTTCATCCGACGCCCGACCCTAGACATCAACTGGACAGGGATGACC
AACCTGCTGGATATCCCAGGACTTAGCTCACTCTCTGACACCATGATCATGGACTCCATTGCTGCCTTCC
TCGTGTTGCCCAACCGATTACTGGTGCCCCTTGTGCCTGACCTTCAAGATGTGGCTCAGTTGCGTTCCCC
TCTGCCCAGGGGCATTATTCGAATTCACCTGCTGGCTGCTCGAGGGCTGAGTTCCAAGGACAAATATGTG
AAGGGCCTGATTGAGGGCAAGTCAGACCCATATGCACTTGTGCGTTTGGGTACCCAGACATTCTGCAGTC
GTGTCATTGATGAAGAACTCAACCCACAGTGGGGAGAGACTTATGAGGTGATGGTACACGAGGTCCCAGG
GCAGGAGATTGAAGTGGAGGTGTTCGACAAGGATCCAGATAAAGATGACTTTCTGGGCAGAATGAAGCTG
GATGTAGGGAAGGTGTTACAGGCTAGCGTTCTGGATGATTGGTTCCCTCTACAAGGTGGGCAAGGCCAAG
TTCACTTGAGGCTAGAATGGCTGTCACTTTTGTCAGATGCAGAGAAACTGGAGCAGGTTCTACAGTGGAA
TTGGGGAGTCTCCTCTCGACCAGATCCCCCGTCAGCTGCCATCTTAGTTGTCTACCTGGATCGGGCCCAG
GATCTTCCTCTGAAGAAGGGGAACAAGGAACCCAACCCTATGGTACAACTGTCAATTCAGGATGTGACTC
AGGAGAGCAAGGCTGTCTACAGTACCAACTGCCCAGTGTGGGAGGAAGCGTTCCGGTTCTTCCTACAAGA
CCCTCAAAGCCAGGAGCTCGATGTGCAAGTGAAGGATGATTCCAGGGCCCTGACTTTAGGAGCACTGACG
CTGCCTCTGGCCCGCCTGCTGACTGCCCCAGAACTCATCCTGGACCAGTGGTTCCAGCTCAGCAGCTCTG
GTCCAAACTCCAGACTCTATATGAAACTAGTCATGAGGATCCTGTACTTGGATTCATCAGAAATATGCTT
CCCCACGGTGCCTGGTTGTCCTGGTGCTTGGGACGTGGACAGTGAGAATCCCCAGAGAGGCAGCAGTGTG
GATGCCCCACCTCGACCCTGTCACACGACTCCTGATAGCCAGTTTGGGACTGAGCATGTGCTTCGGATCC
ATGTATTAGAGGCCCAGGACCTGATTGCCAAAGACCGTTTCTTGGGGGGACTGGTGAAGGGCAAGTCAGA
CCCCTATGTCAAACTAAAGTTGGCAGGACGAAGCTTCCGGAGCCATGTTGTTCGGGAAGATCTCAATCCC
CGCTGGAATGAGGTTTTTGAGGTGATCGTCACATCAGTTCCAGGCCAAGAGCTAGAGGTTGAAGTCTTTG
ACAAGGACTTGGACAAGGATGATTTTCTGGGCAGGTGTAAAGTGCGTCTCACCACAGTCTTAAACAGTGG
CTTCCTTGATGAGTGGCTGACCCTGGAGGATGTCCCATCTGGCCGCCTGCACTTGCGCCTGGAGCGTCTC
ACCCCCCGTCCCACTGCTGCTGAGTTAGAGGAGGTGCTGCAGGTGAATAGTTTGATCCAGACTCAGAAGA
GTGCGGAGCTGGCTGCGGCCCTGCTATCCATCTATATGGAGCGGGCAGAGGACCTCCCGCTGCGAAAAGG
CACCAAGCACCTCAGCCCTTATGCTACTCTCACTGTGGGAGATAGTTCTCATAAAACCAAGACTATTTCG
CAAACTTCAGCCCCTGTCTGGGATGAGAGTGCCTCCTTTCTCATCAGGAAACCACACACTGAGAGCCTAG
AGTTGCAGGTTCGGGGTGAGGGCACTGGCGTGCTGGGCTCATTATCCCTGCCCCTCTCAGAGCTCCTCGT
GGCTGACCAGCTCTGCTTGGACCGCTGGTTTACACTCAGCAGTGGTCAGGGGCAGGTGCTACTGAGAGCA
CAGCTAGGGATCCTGGTGTCCCAGCACTCGGGAGTGGAAGCTCATAGCCACAGCTACAGCCACAGCTCCT
CATCGCTGAGTGAAGAACCAGAGCTCTCGGGGGGACCCCCTCACATCACCTCCTCAGCCCCAGAGCTCCG
GCAGCGCCTAACACATGTTGACAGTCCCCTTGAGGCTCCAGCCGGGCCTCTGGGCCAGGTGAAACTGACT
CTGTGGTACTACAGTGAAGAACGAAAGCTGGTCAGCATTGTTCATGGTTGCCGGTCCCTTCGACAGAATG
GACGTGATCCTCCTGATCCCTATGTGTCACTGTTGCTACTGCCAGACAAGAACCGAGGCACCAAGAGGAG
GACCTCACAGAAGAAGAGGACCCTGAGTCCTGAATTTAATGAACGGTTTGAGTGGGAACTCCCCCTGGAT
GAGGCCCAGAGACGAAAGCTGGATGTCTCTGTCAAGTCTAATTCCTCCTTCATGTCAAGAGAGCGTGAGC
TGCTGGGGAAGGTGCAGCTGGACCTAGCTGAGACAGACCTTTCCCAGGGTGTAGCCCGGTGGTATGACCT
GATGGACAACAAGGACAAGGGCAGCTCCTAGCCGCGG
