>Addgene plasmid #66833 | Myc-E-Syt1 | addgene partial sequence | sequence record 116751 | CAG_enh-R 5'-AACGCCAATAGGGACTTTCC-3'
CCACTTGGCAGTACATCAAGTGTATCATATGCCAAGTACGCCCCCTATTGACGTCAATGACGGTAAATGG
CCCGCCTGGCATTATGCCCAGTACATGACCTTATGGGACTTTCCTACTTGGCAGTACATCTACGTATTAG
TCATCGCTATTACCATGGTGATGCGGTTTTGGCAGTACATCAATGGGCGTGGATAGCGGTTTGACTCACG
GGGATTTCCAAGTCTCCACCCCATTGACGTCAATGGGAGTTTGTTTTGGCACCAAAATCAACGGGACTTT
CCAAAATGTCGTAACAACTCCGCCCCATTGACGCAAATGGGCGGTAGGCGTGTACGGTGGGAGGTCTATA
TAAGCAGAGCTGGTTTAGTGAACCGTCAGATCCGCTAG
