>Addgene plasmid #66833 | Myc-E-Syt1 | addgene partial sequence | sequence record 116757 | SV40pA-R 5'-GAAATTTGTGATGCTATTGC-3'
ATTGCATTCATTTTATGTTTCAGGTTCAGGGGGAGGTGTGGGAGGTTTTTTAAAGCAAGTAAAACCTCTA
CAAATGTGGTATGGCTGATTATGATCAGTTATCTAGATCCGGTGGATCCCGGGCCCGCGGCTAGGAGCTG
CCCTTGTCCTTGTTGTCCATCAGGTCATACCACCGGGCTACACCCTGGGAAAGGTCTGTCTCAGCTAGGT
CCAGCTGCACCTTCCCCAGCAGCTCACGCTCTCTTGACATGAAGGAGGAATTAGACTTGACAGAGACATC
CAGCTTTCGTCTCTGGGCCTCATCCAGGGGGAGTTCCCACTCAAACCGTTCATTAAATTCAGGACTCAGG
GTCCTCTTCTTCTGTGAGGTCCTCCTCTTGGTGCCTCGGTTCTTGTCTGGCAGTAGCAACAGTGACACAT
AGGGATCAGGAGGATCACGTCCATTCTGTCGAAGGGACCGGCAACCATGAACAATGCTGACCAGCTTTCG
TTCTTCACTGTAGTACCACAGAGTCAGTTTCACCTGGCCCAGAGGCCCGGCTGGAGCCTCAAGGGGACTG
TCAACATGTGTTAGGCGCTGCCGGAGCTCTGGGGCTGAGGAGGTGATGTGAGGGGGTCCCCCCGAGAGCT
CTGGTTCTTCACTCAGCGATGAGGAGCTGTGGCTGTAGCTGTGGCTATGAGCTTCCACTCCCGAGTGCTG
GGACACCAGGATCCCTAGCTGTGCTCTCAGTAGCACCTGCCCCTGACCACTGCTGAGTGTAAACCAGCGG
TCCAAGCAGAGCTGGTCAGCCACGAGGAGCTCTGAGAGGGGCAGGGATAATGAGCCCAGCACGCCAGTGC
CCTCACCCCGAACCTGCAACTCTAGGCTCTCAGTG
