>Addgene plasmid #66833 | Myc-E-Syt1 | addgene partial sequence | sequence record 117894 | pEGFP-R 5'-acctctacaaatgtggtatg-3'
GGTGGATCCGGGCCCGCGGCTAGGAGCTGCCCTTGTCCTTGTTGTCCATCAGGTCATACCACCGGGCTAC
ACCCTGGGAAAGGTCTGTCTCAGCTAGGTCCAGCTGCACCTTCCCCAGCAGCTCACGCTCTCTTGACATG
AAGGAGGAATTAGACTTGACAGAGACATCCAGCTTTCGTCTCTGGGCCTCATCCAGGGGGAGTTCCCACT
CAAACCGTTCATTAAATTCAGGACTCAGGGTCCTCTTCTTCTGTGAGGTCCTCCTCTTGGTGCCTCGGTT
CTTGTCTGGCAGTAGCAACAGTGACACATAGGGATCAGGAGGATCACGTCCATTCTGTCGAAGGGACCGG
CAACCATGAACAATGCTGACCAGCTTTCGTTCTTCACTGTAGTACCACAGAGTCAGTTTCACCTGGCCCA
GAGGCCCGGCTGGAGCCTCAAGGGGACTGTCAACATGTGTTAGGCGCTGCCGGAGCTCTGGGGCTGAGGA
GGTGATGTGAGGGGGTCCCCCCGAGAGCTCTGGTTCTTCACTCAGCGATGAGGAGCTGTGGCTGTAGCTG
TGGCTATGAGCTTCCACTCCCGAGTGCTGGGACACCAGGATCCCTAGCTGTGCTCTCAGTAGCACCTGCC
CCTGACCACTGCTGAGTGTAAACCAGCGGTCCAAGCAGAGCTGGTCAGCCACGAGGAGCTCTGAGAGGGG
CAGGGATAATGAGCCCAGCACGCCAGTGCCCTCACCCCGAACCTGCAACTCTAGGCTCTCAGTGTGTGGT
TTCCTGATGAGAAAGGAGGCACTCTCATCCCAGACAGGGGCTGAAGTTTGCGAAATAGTCTTGGTTTTAT
GAGAACTATCTCCCACAGTGAGAGTAGCATAAGGGCTGAGGTGCTTGGTGCCTTTTCGCAGCGGGAGGTC
CTCTGCCCGCTCCATATAGATGGATAGCAGGGCCGCAGCCAGCTCCGCACTCTTCTGAGTCTGGATCAAA
CTATTCACCTGCAGCACCTCT
