>Addgene plasmid #66833 | Myc-E-Syt1 | addgene partial sequence | sequence record 119149 | CMV-F 5'-CGCAAATGGGCGGTAGGCGTG-3'
GCAGAGCTGGTTAGTGAACCGTCAGATCCGCTAGCGCTACCGGTCGCCACCATGCAGAAGCTGATCTCAG
AGGAGGACCTGTCCGGACTCAGATCTCGAGCTCAAGCTTCGAATTCTGCAGTCGACATGGAGCGATCTCC
AGGAGAGGGCCCCAGCCCCAGCCCCATGGACCAGCCCTCTGCTCCCTCCGACCCCACTGACCAGCCCCCC
GCTGCTCACGCAAAGCCAGACCCAGGTTCTGGGGGCCAACCTGCTGGCCCTGGCGCGGCGGGTGAGGCCC
TGGCGGTGCTGACTTCATTCGGGAGGCGGTTGCTGGTGCTGATACCTGTGTATTTGGCCGGGGCAGTGGG
ACTCAGCGTGGGTTTCGTGCTCTTCGGCCTCGCCCTCTACCTGGGCTGGCGCCGGGTCCGCGACGAGAAA
GAACGGAGCCTTCGAGCAGCGAGGCAGCTACTGGACGACGAGGAGCAGCTCACTGCGAAAACTCTCTATA
TGAGTCATCGAGAGCTACCTGCCTGGGTCAGCTTCCCAGACGTGGAAAAGGCTGAATGGCTCAATAAGAT
TGTGGCCCAGGTCTGGCCCTTCCTGGGCCAGTATATGGAGAAGCTTCTGGCTGAAACTGTGGCTCCGGCT
GTTAGGGGATCTAACCCCCATCTGCAAACATTTACATTTACACGAGTGGAACTGGGTGAAAAGCCATTGC
GCATCATTGGAGTCAAGGTTCACCCAGGTCAGAGAAAAGAGCAGATCCTGCTGGACTTGAACATCAGCTA
TGTAGGTGATGTGCAGATTGATGTGGAAGTGAAGAAATATTTTTGCAAAGCAGGAGTCAAGGGCATGCAG
CTACATGGCGTTTTGCGGGTGATACTGGAGCCACTCATTGGGGACCTTCCCTTCGTGGGGGCTGTGTCAA
TGTTCTTCATCCGACGCCCGACCCTAGACATCAACTGGACAGGGATGACCAACCTGCTGGATATCCCAGG
ACTTAGCTCACTCTCTGACACCATGATCATGGACTCCATTGCTGCCTTCCTCGTGTTGCCCAACCGATTA
CTGGTGCCCCTTGTGCCTGACCTTCAA
